>Addgene plasmid #73880 | p415 CHI-10 | addgene full sequence | sequence record 200049 | Addgene NGS Result
TTCTTGAACCATTTCCCATAATGGTGAAAGTTCCCTCAAGAATTTTACTCTGTCAGAAACGGCCTTAACG
ACGTAGTCGATATGGTGCACTCTCAGTACAATCTGCTCTGATGCCGCATAGTTAAGCCAGCCCCGACACC
CGCCAACACCCGCTGACGCGCCCTGACGGGCTTGTCTGCTCCCGGCATCCGCTTACAGACAAGCTGTGAC
CGTCTCCGGGAGCTGCATGTGTCAGAGGTTTTCACCGTCATCACCGAAACGCGCGAGACGAAAGGGCCTC
GTGATACGCCTATTTTTATAGGTTAATGTCATGATAATAATGGTTTCTTAGGACGGATCGCTTGCCTGTA
ACTTACACGCGCCTCGTATCTTTTAATGATGGAATAATTTGGGAATTTACTCTGTGTTTATTTATTTTTA
TGTTTTGTATTTGGATTTTAGAAAGTAAATAAAGAAGGTAGAAGAGTTACGGAATGAAGAAAAAAAAATA
AACAAAGGTTTAAAAAATTTCAACAAAAAGCGTACTTTACATATATATTTATTAGACAAGAAAAGCAGAT
TAAATAGATATACATTCGATTAACGATAAGTAAAATGTAAAATCACAGGATTTTCGTGTGTGGTCTTCTA
CACAGACAAGATGAAACAATTCGGCATTAATACCTGAGAGCAGGAAGAGCAAGATAAAAGGTAGTATTTG
TTGGCGATCCCCCTAGAGTCTTTTACATCTTCGGAAAACAAAAACTATTTTTTCTTTAATTTCTTTTTTT
ACTTTCTATTTTTAATTTATATATTTATATTAAAAAATTTAAATTATAATTATTTTTATAGCACGTGATG
AAAAGGACCCAGGTGGCACTTTTCGGGGAAATGTGCGCGGAACCCCTATTTGTTTATTTTTCTAAATACA
TTCAAATATGTATCCGCTCATGAGACAATAACCCTGATAAATGCTTCAATAATATTGAAAAAGGAAGAGT
ATGAGTATTCAACATTTCCGTGTCGCCCTTATTCCCTTTTTTGCGGCATTTTGCCTTCCTGTTTTTGCTC
ACCCAGAAACGCTGGTGAAAGTAAAAGATGCTGAAGATCAGTTGGGTGCACGAGTGGGTTACATCGAACT
GGATCTCAACAGCGGTAAGATCCTTGAGAGTTTTCGCCCCGAAGAACGTTTTCCAATGATGAGCACTTTT
AAAGTTCTGCTATGTGGCGCGGTATTATCCCGTATTGACGCCGGGCAAGAGCAACTCGGTCGCCGCATAC
ACTATTCTCAGAATGACTTGGTTGAGTACTCACCAGTCACAGAAAAGCATCTTACGGATGGCATGACAGT
AAGAGAATTATGCAGTGCTGCCATAACCATGAGTGATAACACTGCGGCCAACTTACTTCTGACAACGATC
GGAGGACCGAAGGAGCTAACCGCTTTTTTGCACAACATGGGGGATCATGTAACTCGCCTTGATCGTTGGG
AACCGGAGCTGAATGAAGCCATACCAAACGACGAGCGTGACACCACGATGCCTGTAGCAATGGCAACAAC
GTTGCGCAAACTATTAACTGGCGAACTACTTACTCTAGCTTCCCGGCAACAATTAATAGACTGGATGGAG
GCGGATAAAGTTGCAGGACCACTTCTGCGCTCGGCCCTTCCGGCTGGCTGGTTTATTGCTGATAAATCTG
GAGCCGGTGAGCGTGGGTCTCGCGGTATCATTGCAGCACTGGGGCCAGATGGTAAGCCCTCCCGTATCGT
AGTTATCTACACGACGGGGAGTCAGGCAACTATGGATGAACGAAATAGACAGATCGCTGAGATAGGTGCC
TCACTGATTAAGCATTGGTAACTGTCAGACCAAGTTTACTCATATATACTTTAGATTGATTTAAAACTTC
ATTTTTAATTTAAAAGGATCTAGGTGAAGATCCTTTTTGATAATCTCATGACCAAAATCCCTTAACGTGA
GTTTTCGTTCCACTGAGCGTCAGACCCCGTAGAAAAGATCAAAGGATCTTCTTGAGATCCTTTTTTTCTG
CGCGTAATCTGCTGCTTGCAAACAAAAAAACCACCGCTACCAGCGGTGGTTTGTTTGCCGGATCAAGAGC
TACCAACTCTTTTTCCGAAGGTAACTGGCTTCAGCAGAGCGCAGATACCAAATACTGTTCTTCTAGTGTA
GCCGTAGTTAGGCCACCACTTCAAGAACTCTGTAGCACCGCCTACATACCTCGCTCTGCTAATCCTGTTA
CCAGTGGCTGCTGCCAGTGGCGATAAGTCGTGTCTTACCGGGTTGGACTCAAGACGATAGTTACCGGATA
AGGCGCAGCGGTCGGGCTGAACGGGGGGTTCGTGCACACAGCCCAGCTTGGAGCGAACGACCTACACCGA
ACTGAGATACCTACAGCGTGAGCTATGAGAAAGCGCCACGCTTCCCGAAGGGAGAAAGGCGGACAGGTAT
CCGGTAAGCGGCAGGGTCGGAACAGGAGAGCGCACGAGGGAGCTTCCAGGGGGAAACGCCTGGTATCTTT
ATAGTCCTGTCGGGTTTCGCCACCTCTGACTTGAGCGTCGATTTTTGTGATGCTCGTCAGGGGGGCGGAG
CCTATGGAAAAACGCCAGCAACGCGGCCTTTTTACGGTTCCTGGCCTTTTGCTGGCCTTTTGCTCACATG
TTCTTTCCTGCGTTATCCCCTGATTCTGTGGATAACCGTATTACCGCCTTTGAGTGAGCTGATACCGCTC
GCCGCAGCCGAACGACCGAGCGCAGCGAGTCAGTGAGCGAGGAAGCGGAAGAGCGCCCAATACGCAAACC
GCCTCTCCCCGCGCGTTGGCCGATTCATTAATGCAGCTGGCACGACAGGTTTCCCGACTGGAAAGCGGGC
AGTGAGCGCAACGCAATTAATGTGAGTTAGCTCACTCATTAGGCACCCCAGGCTTTACACTTTATGCTTC
CGGCTCGTATGTTGTGTGGAATTGTGAGCGGATAACAATTTCACACAGGAAACAGCTATGACCATGATTA
CGCCAAGCGCGCAATTAACCCTCACTAAAGGGAACAAAAGCTGGAGCTCCGGATGCAAGGGTTCGAATCC
CTTAGCTCTCATTATTTTTTGCTTTTTCTCTTGAGGTCACATGATCGCAAAATGGCAAATGGCACGTGAA
GCTGTCGATATTGGGGAACTGTGGTGGTTGGCAAATGACTAATTAAGTTAGTCAAGGCGCCATCCTCATG
AAAACTGTGTAACATAATAACCGAAGTGTCGAAAAGGTGGCACCTTGTCCAATTGAACACGCTCGATGAA
AAAAATAAGATATATATAAGGTTAAGTAAAGCGTCTGTTAGAAAGGAAGTTTTTCCTTTTTCTTGCTCTC
TTGTCTTTTCATCTACTATTTCCTTCGTGTAATACAGGGTCGTCAGATACATAGATACAATTCTATTACC
CCCATCCATACTCTAGAACTAGTGGATCCATGGTGGTTTTGGCTGCTTCTATCACTACGCGTCAGGGGAA
ACCTCTCTTGTCCAGGCAATTCAAAGATCTGTCCAAGGATCGAGTCCTAGAGTTGCTGTCCAATTTCCAG
AACCTAGTCTCCGAGATCTCGTCAGACCACACATTTGTCGAGGACAAGCACGTCCGCTACGTGTATAGGC
CCTTTGATAACTACTACATTATTCTTATCACAAACCGCCAGTCCAATATTATCAAGGATTTGGCCACATT
AAATCTGTTTTCACAGACGATCAACTCCTACTTGTCTAGTTTCCAAGACCAAGAGATTTTTCACAATGCC
TTTGAGATCTTGTCCTCGTTCGACGAAATCGTGTCAATGGGCGGGTACAAAGAGAACTTGTCCTTTACTC
AAGTGCAAACATACTTGTCTATGGAGTCGCACGAAGAAAGAGTGTTCAGAGCAGTCAGAGAGACTCAAGA
GCGTGAAGCCAAGGCTGAGATGAAGCGCCGTGCTAAGGAAATTGCTAGAAAAGAACATGAAAGGAAACAC
GGGCATCACCATCACCATCACTGACCGGAATTCCGGCCGCTCGAGTCATGTAATTAGTTATGTCACGCTT
ACATTCACGCCCTCCCCCCACATCCGCTCTAACCGAAAAGGAAGGAGTTAGACAACCTGAAGTCTAGGTC
CCTATTTATTTTTTTATAGTTATGTTAGTATTAAGAACGTTATTTATATTTCAAATTTTTCTTTTTTTTC
TGTACAGACGCGTGTACGCATGTAACATTATACTGAAAACCTTGCTTGAGAAGGTTTTGGGACGCTCGAA
GGCTTTAATTTGCGGCCGGTACCCAATTCGCCCTATAGTGAGTCGTATTACGCGCGCTCACTGGCCGTCG
TTTTACAACGTCGTGACTGGGAAAACCCTGGCGTTACCCAACTTAATCGCCTTGCAGCACATCCCCCTTT
CGCCAGCTGGCGTAATAGCGAAGAGGCCCGCACCGATCGCCCTTCCCAACAGTTGCGCAGCCTGAATGGC
GAATGG
[124 nt withheld, positions 4487-4610]
C
[91 nt withheld, positions 4612-4702]
A
[49 nt withheld, positions 4704-4752]
CCTTTGACGTTGGAGTCCACGTTCTTT
[37 nt withheld, positions 4780-4816]
ACCCTATCTCGGTCTATTCTTTTGATTTATAAGGGATTTTGCCGATTTCGGCCTATTGGTTAAAAAATGA
GCTGATTTAACAAAAATTTAACGCGAATTTTAACAAAATATTAACGCTTACAATTTCCTGATGCGGTATT
TTCTCCTTACGCATCTGTGCGGTATTTCACACCGCATATCGACCGGTCGAGGAGAACTTCTAGTATATCT
ACATACCTAATATTATTGCCTTATTAAAAATGGAATCCCAACAATTACATCAAAATCCACATTCTCTTCA
AAATCAATTGTCCTGTACTTCCTTGTTCATGTGTGTTCAAAAACGTTATATTTATAGGATAATTATACTC
TATTTCTCAACAAGTAATTGGTTGTTTGGCCGAGCGGTCTAAGGCGCCTGATTCAAGAAATATCTTGACC
GCAGTTAACTGTGGGAATACTCAGGTATCGTAAGATGCAAGAGTTCGAATCTCTTAGCAACCATTATTTT
TTTCCTCAACATAACGAGAACACACAGGGGCGCTATCGCACAGAATCAAATTCGATGACTGGAAATTTTT
TGTTAATTTCAGAGGTCGCCTGACGCATATACCTTTTTCAACTGAAAAATTGGGAGAAAAAGGAAAGGTG
AGAGCGCCGGAACCGGCTTTTCATATAGAATAGAGAAGCGTTCATGACTAAATGCTTGCATCACAATACT
TGAAGTTGACAATATTATTTAAGGACCTATTGTTTTTTCCAATAGGTGGTTAGCAATCGTCTTACTTTCT
AACTTTTCTTACCTTTTACATTTCAGCAATATATATATATATATTTCAAGGATATACCATTCTAATGTCT
GCCCCTAAGAAGATCGTCGTTTTGCCAGGTGACCACGTTGGTCAAGAAATCACAGCCGAAGCCATTAAGG
TTCTTAAAGCTATTTCTGATGTTCGTTCCAATGTCAAGTTCGATTTCGAAAATCATTTAATTGGTGGTGC
TGCTATCGATGCTACAGGTGTTCCACTTCCAGATGAGGCGCTGGAAGCCTCCAAGAAGGCTGATGCCGTT
TTGTTAGGTGCTGTGGGTGGTCCTAAATGGGGTACCGGTAGTGTTAGACCTGAACAAGGTTTACTAAAAA
TCCGTAAAGAACTTCAATTGTACGCCAACTTAAGACCATGTAACTTTGCATCCGACTCTCTTTTAGACTT
ATCTCCAATCAAGCCACAATTTGCTAAAGGTACTGACTTCGTTGTTGTCAGAGAATTAGTGGGAGGTATT
TACTTTGGTAAGAGAAAGGAAGACGATGGTGATGGTGTCGCTTGGGATAGTGAACAATACACCGTTCCAG
AAGTGCAAAGAATCACAAGAATGGCCGCTTTCATGGCCCTACAACATGAGCCACCATTGCCTATTTGGTC
CTTGGATAAAGCTAATGTTTTGGCCTCTTCAAGATTATGGAGAAAAACTGTGGAGGAAACCATCAAGAAC
GAATTCCCTACATTGAAGGTTCAACATCAATTGATTGATTCTGCCGCCATGATCCTAGTTAAGAACCCAA
CCCACCTAAATGGTATTATAATCACCAGCAACATGTTTGGTGATATCATCTCCGATGAAGCCTCCGTTAT
CCCAGGTTCCTTGGGTTTGTTGCCATCTGCGTCCTTGGCCTCTTTGCCAGACAAGAACACCGCATTTGGT
TTGTACGAACCATGCCACGGTTCTGCTCCAGATTTGCCAAAGAATAAGGTCAACCCTATCGCCACTATCT
TGTCTGCTGCAATGATGTTGAAATTGTCATTGAACTTGCCTGAAGAAGGTAAGGCCATTGAAGATGCAGT
TAAAAAGGTTTTGGATGCAGGTATCAGAACTGGTGATTTAGGTGGTTCCAACAGTACCACCGAAGTCGGT
GATGCTGTCGCCGAAGAAGTTAAGAAAATCCTTGCTTAAAAAGATTCTCTTTTTTTATGATATTTGTACA
TAAACTTTATAAATGAAATTCATAATAGAAACGACACGAAATTACAAAATGGAATATGTTCATAGGGTAG
ACGAAACTATATACGCAATCTACATACATTTATCAAGAAGGAGAAAAAGGAGGATGTAAAGGAATACAGG
TAAGCAAATTGATACTAATGGCTCAACGTGATAAGGAAAAAGAATTGCACTTTAACATTAATATTGACAA
GGAGGAGGGCACCACACAAAAAGTTAGGTGTAACAGAAAATCATGAAACTATGATTCCTAATTTATATAT
TGGAGGATTTTCTCTAAAAAAAAAAAAATACAACAAATAAAAAACACTCAATGACCTGACCATTTGATGG
AGTTTAAGTCAATACC
Features (pLannotate 1.2.2; 24 found; start..end, strand, type, name):
     80..130     -  misc_feature   bom (fragment): basis of mobility region from pBR322
    232..267     -  CDS            rop (fragment): Rop protein, which maintains plasmids at low copy number; rop
    336..839     -  misc_feature   CEN/ARS: S. cerevisiae CEN6 centromere fused to an autonomously replicating sequence
    876..980     +  promoter       AmpR promoter: bla
    981..1841    +  CDS            AmpR: β-lactamase; bla; confers resistance to ampicillin, carbenicillin, and related antibiotics
   2012..2600    +  rep_origin     ori: high-copy-number ColE1/pMB1/pBR322/pUC origin of replication
   2783..2875    +  CDS            lacI (fragment): lac repressor; lacI; The lac repressor binds to the lac operator to inhibit transcription in E. coli. This inhibition can be relieved by adding lactose or isopropyl-β-D-thiogalactopyranoside (IPTG).
   2888..2909    +  protein_bind   CAP binding site: CAP binding activates transcription in the presence of cAMP. E. coli catabolite activator protein
   2924..2954    +  promoter       lac promoter: promoter for the E. coli lac operon
   2962..2978    +  protein_bind   lac operator: The lac repressor binds to the lac operator to inhibit transcription in E. coli. This inhibition can be relieved by adding lactose or isopropyl-β-D-thiogalactopyranoside (IPTG). lac repressor encoded by lacI
   3023..3041    +  promoter       T3 promoter: promoter for bacteriophage T3 RNA polymerase
   3092..3441    +  promoter       MET17 promoter: S. cerevisiae MET17; expression is repressed by methionine; MET15; MET25
   3441..3459    +  misc_feature   MCS (fragment): pBluescript multiple cloning site
   3460..3993    +  CDS            RET2 (fragment): COPD_YEAST - Experimental evidence at protein level: Swiss-Prot protein existence level 1. The coatomer is a cytosolic protein complex that binds to dilysine motifs and reversibly associates with Golgi non-clathrin- coated vesicles, which further mediate biosynthetic protein transport from the ER, via the Golgi up to the trans Golgi network. Coatomer complex is required for budding from Golgi membranes, and is essential for the retrograde Golgi-to-ER transport of dilysine-tagged proteins (By similarity). From Saccharomyces cerevisiae (strain ATCC 204508 / S288c) (Baker's yeast).
   3994..4011    +  CDS            7xHis (fragment): 6xHis affinity tag
   4036..4283    +  terminator     CYC1 terminator: S. cerevisiae CYC1; transcription terminator for CYC1
   4302..4320    -  promoter       T7 promoter: promoter for bacteriophage T7 RNA polymerase
   4328..4483    +  CDS            lacZα (fragment): LacZα fragment of β-galactosidase; lacZ fragment
   4487..4915    +  rep_origin     f1 ori (sequence partly withheld): f1 bacteriophage origin of replication; arrow indicates direction of (+) strand synthesis
   4943..4995    -  misc_feature   bom (fragment): basis of mobility region from pBR322
   5026..5103    +  CDS            YO192_YEAST (fragment): Experimental evidence at protein level: Swiss-Prot protein existence level 1. From Saccharomyces cerevisiae (strain ATCC 204508 / S288c) (Baker's yeast).
   5243..5650    +  promoter       LEU2 promoter: S. cerevisiae LEU2
   5651..6745    +  CDS            LEU2: 3-isopropylmalate dehydrogenase, required for leucine biosynthesis; S. cerevisiae LEU2; yeast auxotrophic marker
   7107..81      -  CDS            NFS1 (fragment) (across the origin): NFS1_YEAST - Also known as SPL1 From Saccharomyces cerevisiae (strain ATCC 204508 / S288c) (Baker's yeast).
