[The description below was written by a language model from this plasmid's Addgene catalogue record and pLannotate feature annotations shown in this document.]
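Description:
p415 CHI-10 is a yeast expression plasmid built on the p415 backbone, a centromeric E. coli–yeast shuttle vector. In Saccharomyces cerevisiae it is maintained through a CEN6/ARS element, which normally gives stable, low-copy inheritance, and it is selected through the LEU2 auxotrophic marker (3-isopropylmalate dehydrogenase under its own promoter) in leucine-auxotrophic strains. In bacteria it replicates from a ColE1/pUC-type origin and carries the β-lactamase gene for ampicillin selection. An f1 origin, flanking T3 and T7 promoters, and remnants of the lac/lacZα region reflect its pBluescript-derived ancestry. Short annotated fragments of other yeast genes adjacent to LEU2 are most likely flanking genomic sequence carried along with the marker rather than functional parts.

The payload, cloned between BamHI and XhoI sites, is "Chimaera 10", an open reading frame listed as combining bovine and budding yeast sequence. It sits downstream of the methionine-repressible MET25 (MET17) promoter, carries a C-terminal His tag, and is followed by the CYC1 terminator. The feature table annotates the roughly 530-nucleotide coding region as a fragment of RET2, the yeast δ-COP subunit of the coatomer (COPI) complex involved in retrograde Golgi-to-ER transport. It does not separately mark a bovine segment, so the record does not state where the chimaera junctions lie or which portions come from each species. The associated publication concerns the longin domain of δ-COP and an adjacent helix, which suggests the construct belongs to a series of yeast/bovine δ-COP chimaeras for testing which regions support COPI function in yeast, with expression tunable by methionine and the His tag available for detection or purification.
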