Addgene plasmid #73880: p415 CHI-10
Purpose: Chimaera 10
Depositing lab: Blanche Schwappach. Depositing organization: Universitaetsmedizin Goettingen. Publication: delta-COP contains a helix C-terminal to its longin domain key to COPI dynamics and function. Arakel EC, Richter KP, Clancy A, Schwappach B. Proc Natl Acad Sci U S A. 2016 Jun 21;113(25):6916-21. doi: 10.1073/pnas.1603544113. Epub 2016 Jun 13. PubMed 27298352.
Backbone
  Vector backbone: p415
  Vector type: Yeast Expression
  Selectable markers: LEU2
Growth in bacteria
  Bacterial resistance: Ampicillin, 100 μg/mL
  Growth temperature: 37°C
  Growth strain: DH5alpha
  Copy number: Unknown
Gene/Insert
  Gene/Insert name: CHI-10
  Species: B. taurus (bovine), S. cerevisiae (budding yeast)
  Promoter: Met25
  Tag / fusion protein: His (C terminal on insert)
  Cloning method: Restriction Enzyme; 5′ cloning site BamH1 (not destroyed); 3′ cloning site Xho1 (not destroyed)
  Sequencing primers: 5′ CTTTTTCTTGCTCTCTTGTCTTTTCATCTA
Terms and licenses: Academic/Nonprofit Terms; Industry Terms: Not Available to Industry
How to cite: p415 CHI-10 was a gift from Blanche Schwappach (Addgene plasmid # 73880 ; http://n2t.net/addgene:73880 ; RRID:Addgene_73880)
